Addgene plasmid #218821: pcDNA-iLACCO1
Depositing lab: Robert Campbell. Publication: High-Performance Genetically Encoded Green Fluorescent Biosensors for Intracellular l-Lactate. Hario S, Le GNT, Sugimoto H, Takahashi-Yamashiro K, Nishinami S, Toda H, Li S, Marvin JS, Kuroda S, Drobizhev M, Terai T, Nasu Y, Campbell RE. ACS Cent Sci. 2024 Jan 31;10(2):402-416. doi: 10.1021/acscentsci.3c01250. eCollection 2024 Feb 28. PubMed 38435524.
Backbone
  Vector backbone: pcDNA
  Vector type: Mammalian Expression
Growth in bacteria
  Bacterial resistance: Ampicillin, 100 μg/mL
  Growth temperature: 37°C
  Growth strain: DH5alpha
  Copy number: High Copy
Gene/Insert
  Gene/Insert name: iLACCO1
  Species: Other
  Cloning method: Ligation Independent Cloning
Terms and licenses: Academic/Nonprofit Terms; Industry Terms: Not Available to Industry
How to cite: pcDNA-iLACCO1 was a gift from Robert Campbell (Addgene plasmid # 218821 ; http://n2t.net/addgene:218821 ; RRID:Addgene_218821)
