[The description below was written by a language model from this plasmid's Addgene catalogue record and pLannotate feature annotations shown in this document.]
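Description:
pcDNA-iLACCO1 is a mammalian expression plasmid of about 6.6 kb, built on a pcDNA backbone, that encodes iLACCO1, a genetically encoded green fluorescent biosensor for intracellular L-lactate. It is maintained in E. coli as a high-copy plasmid through a ColE1/pUC-type origin and selected with ampicillin via the β-lactamase gene and its native promoter. An f1 origin is also present, along with remnants of lac regulatory sequence and a pBR322 bom fragment that are carried over from the backbone and have no evident role in the construct's use.

The sensor is driven by the human cytomegalovirus immediate-early enhancer and promoter, giving strong constitutive expression in transfected mammalian cells, and its transcript is terminated by the bovine growth hormone polyadenylation signal. A T7 promoter lies between the CMV promoter and the insert and could support in vitro transcription. The automated annotation recognises only a GFP-derived coding segment (labelled cEGFP) within the insert region. The flanking sequence between the T7 promoter and the polyadenylation signal is unannotated and presumably holds the remaining sensor sequence, including whatever lactate-binding portion it uses, but the record does not identify that domain or its source organism beyond "Other". No epitope tags or targeting signals are annotated. A separate SV40 early promoter drives the neomycin phosphotransferase gene, followed by an SV40 polyadenylation signal, which would allow G418 selection of stable mammalian lines. The short ble and HIV-1 LTR hits are fragments and probably annotation artefacts. The plasmid is suited to transient or stable expression of the sensor for fluorescence imaging of lactate in living mammalian cells.
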