Features (pLannotate 1.2.2; 20 found; start..end, strand, type, name):
    110..489     +  enhancer       CMV enhancer: human cytomegalovirus immediate early enhancer
    490..693     +  promoter       CMV promoter: human cytomegalovirus (CMV) immediate early promoter
    689..722     +  LTR            5' LTR (truncated) (fragment): truncated 5' long terminal repeat (LTR) from HIV-1
    738..756     +  promoter       T7 promoter: promoter for bacteriophage T7 RNA polymerase
   1129..1851    +  CDS            cEGFP: cEGFP is a basic (constitutively fluorescent) green fluorescent protein published in 2008, derived from Aequorea victoria.
   2109..2333    +  polyA_signal   bGH poly(A) signal: bovine growth hormone polyadenylation signal
   2337..2358    +  promoter       SV40 promoter (fragment): SV40 enhancer and early promoter
   2379..2807    +  rep_origin     f1 ori (sequence partly withheld): f1 bacteriophage origin of replication; arrow indicates direction of (+) strand synthesis
   2821..3150    +  promoter       SV40 promoter: SV40 enhancer and early promoter
   3217..4008    +  CDS            neo: KKA2_KLEPN - Also known as kan, nptII. Experimental evidence at protein level: Swiss-Prot protein existence level 1. Resistance to kanamycin, neomycin, paromomycin, ribostamycin, butirosin and gentamicin B. From Klebsiella pneumoniae.
   4032..4190    +  CDS            ble (fragment): BLE_KLEPN - Experimental evidence at protein level: Swiss-Prot protein existence level 1. Binding protein with a strong affinity to the bleomycin family of antibiotics. Binds to CL990; an antimitotic-antibiotic compound. From Klebsiella pneumoniae.
   4185..4306    +  polyA_signal   SV40 poly(A) signal: SV40 polyadenylation signal
   4379..4395    -  protein_bind   lac operator: The lac repressor binds to the lac operator to inhibit transcription in E. coli. This inhibition can be relieved by adding lactose or isopropyl-β-D-thiogalactopyranoside (IPTG). lac repressor encoded by lacI
   4403..4433    -  promoter       lac promoter: promoter for the E. coli lac operon
   4448..4469    -  protein_bind   CAP binding site: CAP binding activates transcription in the presence of cAMP. E. coli catabolite activator protein
   4482..4574    -  CDS            lacI (fragment): lac repressor; lacI; The lac repressor binds to the lac operator to inhibit transcription in E. coli. This inhibition can be relieved by adding lactose or isopropyl-β-D-thiogalactopyranoside (IPTG).
   4757..5345    -  rep_origin     ori: high-copy-number ColE1/pMB1/pBR322/pUC origin of replication
   5516..6376    -  CDS            AmpR: β-lactamase; bla; confers resistance to ampicillin, carbenicillin, and related antibiotics
   6377..6481    -  promoter       AmpR promoter: bla
   6540..6592    -  misc_feature   bom (fragment): basis of mobility region from pBR322
>Addgene plasmid #218821 | pcDNA-iLACCO1 | addgene full sequence | sequence record 431770 | Addgene NGS Result
AAAATTTAAGCTACAACAAGGCAAGGCTTGACCGACAATTGCATGAAGAATCTGCTTAGGGTTAGGCGTT
TTGCGCTGCTTCGCGATGTACGGGCCAGATATACGCGTTGACATTGATTATTGACTAGTTATTAATAGTA
ATCAATTACGGGGTCATTAGTTCATAGCCCATATATGGAGTTCCGCGTTACATAACTTACGGTAAATGGC
CCGCCTGGCTGACCGCCCAACGACCCCCGCCCATTGACGTCAATAATGACGTATGTTCCCATAGTAACGC
CAATAGGGACTTTCCATTGACGTCAATGGGTGGAGTATTTACGGTAAACTGCCCACTTGGCAGTACATCA
AGTGTATCATATGCCAAGTACGCCCCCTATTGACGTCAATGACGGTAAATGGCCCGCCTGGCATTATGCC
CAGTACATGACCTTATGGGACTTTCCTACTTGGCAGTACATCTACGTATTAGTCATCGCTATTACCATGG
TGATGCGGTTTTGGCAGTACATCAATGGGCGTGGATAGCGGTTTGACTCACGGGGATTTCCAAGTCTCCA
CCCCATTGACGTCAATGGGAGTTTGTTTTGGCACCAAAATCAACGGGACTTTCCAAAATGTCGTAACAAC
TCCGCCCCATTGACGCAAATGGGCGGTAGGCGTGTACGGTGGGAGGTCTATATAAGCAGAGCTCTCTGGC
TAACTAGAGAACCCACTGCTTACTGGCTTATCGAAATTAATACGACTCACTATAGGGAGACCCAAGCTGG
CTAGCGTGCCGCCACCATGGCCTCGAGAATGGAACAAAACATAGTCCAGCCGTTGAAGACCCACATGGCA
GACGACCCTGATTATACATTTGATATTCTGGAGGCGCGGTACGCGATAGAAGCGTCAACTGCCTGGCACG
CTGCAATGCGAGCTACACCCGGGGACAAAGAGAAAATTCAACTGTGCTTCGAGGCTACACTGTCCGAAGA
TCCCGATATAGCTTCCCAAGCAGACGTAAGGTTCCACCTGGCGATTGCTGAAGCAAGCCATAACATAGTT
CTGCTTCAGACAATGCGAGGCTATTTTGACGTTTTGCAGTCTTCAGTCAGGCACAGTCGACAGCGGATGT
ACAGGAAGAACGTCTATATCATGGCCGACAAGCAGAGGAACGGCATCAAGGCGAACTTCATGATCCGCCA
CAACATCGAGGGCGGCGGCGTGCAGCTCGCCTACCACTACCAGCAGAACGCCCCCATCGGCGACGGCCCC
GTGCTGCTGCCCGACAGCCACTACCTGAGCACCCAGTCCAAACTTTCGAAAGACCCCAACGAGAAGCGCG
ATCACATGGTCCTGCTGGAGTTCGTGACCGCCGCCGGGACCACTCCCGGCATGGACGAGCTGTACAAGGG
CGGTACCAGAGGGAGCATGGTGAGCAAGGGCGAGGAGCTGTTCACCGGGGTGGTGCCCATCCTGGTCGAG
CTGGACGGCGACGTAAACGGCCACAAGTTCAGCGTGTCCGGCGAGGGTGAGGGCGATGCCACCTACGGCA
AGCTGACCCTGAAGTTCATCTGCACCACCGGCAAGCTGCCCGTGCCCTGGCCCACCCTCGTGACCACCCT
GACCTACGGCGTGCAGTGCTTCGGCCGCTACCCCGACCACATGAAGCAGCACGACTTCTTCAAGTCCGCC
ATGCCCGAAGGCTACATCCAGGAGCGCTCCATCTTCTTCGAGGACGACGGCAACTACAAGACCCGCGCCG
AGGTGAAGTTCGAGGGCGACACCCTGGTGAACCGCATCGAGCTGAAGGGCATCGACTTCAAGGAGGACGG
CAACATCCTGGGGCATAAGCTGGAGTACAACCTTGAGGAGGGTGTGCCGCCGGTCTTCAGTCAACTCACA
GAACAGCATCAGGCAGTTATAGACGCCATCTTTGCCGGCGATGCGGACGGTGCAAGAAAAGCTATGTTGG
CTCATCTGAGCTTCGTCCATACGACTATGAAACGCTTCGACGATGATCATGCCCGACACGCACGCATTAC
CAGACTGCCTGGAGAGCATAATGAGCACTCTCGGGAAAAGAATGCATGAAAGCTTGGTAAACCGCTGATC
AGCCTCGACTGTGCCTTCTAGTTGCCAGCCATCTGTTGTTTGCCCCTCCCCCGTGCCTTCCTTGACCCTG
GAAGGTGCCACTCCCACTGTCCTTTCCTAATAAAATGAGGAAATTGCATCGCATTGTCTGAGTAGGTGTC
ATTCTATTCTGGGGGGTGGGGTGGGGCAGGACAGCAAGGGGGAGGATTGGGAAGACAATAGCAGGCATGC
TGGGGATGCGGTGGGCTCTATGGCTTCTGAGGCGGAAAGAACCAGCTGGGGCTCTAGGGGGTATCCCC
[124 nt withheld, positions 2379-2502]
C
[91 nt withheld, positions 2504-2594]
A
[49 nt withheld, positions 2596-2644]
CCTTTGACGTTGGAGTCCACGTTCTTT
[37 nt withheld, positions 2672-2708]
ACCCTATCTCGGTCTATTCTTTTGATTTATAAGGGATTTTGCCGATTTCGGCCTATTGGTTAAAAAATGA
GCTGATTTAACAAAAATTTAACGCGAATTAATTCTGTGGAATGTGTGTCAGTTAGGGTGTGGAAAGTCCC
CAGGCTCCCCAGCAGGCAGAAGTATGCAAAGCATGCATCTCAATTAGTCAGCAACCAGGTGTGGAAAGTC
CCCAGGCTCCCCAGCAGGCAGAAGTATGCAAAGCATGCATCTCAATTAGTCAGCAACCATAGTCCCGCCC
CTAACTCCGCCCATCCCGCCCCTAACTCCGCCCAGTTCCGCCCATTCTCCGCCCCATGGCTGACTAATTT
TTTTTATTTATGCAGAGGCCGAGGCCGCCTCTGCCTCTGAGCTATTCCAGAAGTAGTGAGGAGGCTTTTT
TGGAGGCCTAGGCTTTTGCAAAAAGCTCCCGGGAGCTTGTATATCCATTTTCGGATCTGATCAAGAGACA
GGATGAGGATCGTTTCGCATGATTGAACAAGATGGATTGCACGCAGGTTCTCCGGCCGCTTGGGTGGAGA
GGCTATTCGGCTATGACTGGGCACAACAGACAATCGGCTGCTCTGATGCCGCCGTGTTCCGGCTGTCAGC
GCAGGGGCGCCCGGTTCTTTTTGTCAAGACCGACCTGTCCGGTGCCCTGAATGAACTGCAGGACGAGGCA
GCGCGGCTATCGTGGCTGGCCACGACGGGCGTTCCTTGCGCAGCTGTGCTCGACGTTGTCACTGAAGCGG
GAAGGGACTGGCTGCTATTGGGCGAAGTGCCGGGGCAGGATCTCCTGTCATCTCACCTTGCTCCTGCCGA
GAAAGTATCCATCATGGCTGATGCAATGCGGCGGCTGCATACGCTTGATCCGGCTACCTGCCCATTCGAC
CACCAAGCGAAACATCGCATCGAGCGAGCACGTACTCGGATGGAAGCCGGTCTTGTCGATCAGGATGATC
TGGACGAAGAGCATCAGGGGCTCGCGCCAGCCGAACTGTTCGCCAGGCTCAAGGCGCGCATGCCCGACGG
CGAGGATCTCGTCGTGACCCATGGCGATGCCTGCTTGCCGAATATCATGGTGGAAAATGGCCGCTTTTCT
GGATTCATCGACTGTGGCCGGCTGGGTGTGGCGGACCGCTATCAGGACATAGCGTTGGCTACCCGTGATA
TTGCTGAAGAGCTTGGCGGCGAATGGGCTGACCGCTTCCTCGTGCTTTACGGTATCGCCGCTCCCGATTC
GCAGCGCATCGCCTTCTATCGCCTTCTTGACGAGTTCTTCTGAGCGGGACTCTGGGGTTCGAAATGACCG
ACCAAGCGACGCCCAACCTGCCATCACGAGATTTCGATTCCACCGCCGCCTTCTATGAAAGGTTGGGCTT
CGGAATCGTTTTCCGGGACGCCGGCTGGATGATCCTCCAGCGCGGGGATCTCATGCTGGAGTTCTTCGCC
CACCCCAACTTGTTTATTGCAGCTTATAATGGTTACAAATAAAGCAATAGCATCACAAATTTCACAAATA
AAGCATTTTTTTCACTGCATTCTAGTTGTGGTTTGTCCAAACTCATCAATGTATCTTATCATGTCTGTAT
ACCGTCGACCTCTAGCTAGAGCTTGGCGTAATCATGGTCATAGCTGTTTCCTGTGTGAAATTGTTATCCG
CTCACAATTCCACACAACATACGAGCCGGAAGCATAAAGTGTAAAGCCTGGGGTGCCTAATGAGTGAGCT
AACTCACATTAATTGCGTTGCGCTCACTGCCCGCTTTCCAGTCGGGAAACCTGTCGTGCCAGCTGCATTA
ATGAATCGGCCAACGCGCGGGGAGAGGCGGTTTGCGTATTGGGCGCTCTTCCGCTTCCTCGCTCACTGAC
TCGCTGCGCTCGGTCGTTCGGCTGCGGCGAGCGGTATCAGCTCACTCAAAGGCGGTAATACGGTTATCCA
CAGAATCAGGGGATAACGCAGGAAAGAACATGTGAGCAAAAGGCCAGCAAAAGGCCAGGAACCGTAAAAA
GGCCGCGTTGCTGGCGTTTTTCCATAGGCTCCGCCCCCCTGACGAGCATCACAAAAATCGACGCTCAAGT
CAGAGGTGGCGAAACCCGACAGGACTATAAAGATACCAGGCGTTTCCCCCTGGAAGCTCCCTCGTGCGCT
CTCCTGTTCCGACCCTGCCGCTTACCGGATACCTGTCCGCCTTTCTCCCTTCGGGAAGCGTGGCGCTTTC
TCATAGCTCACGCTATAGGTATCTCAGTTCGGTGTAGGTCGTTCGCTCCAAGCTGGGCTGTGTGCACGAA
CCCCCCGTTCAGCCCGACCGCTGCGCCTTATCCGGTAACTATCGTCTTGAGTCCAACCCGGTAAGACACG
ACTTATCGCCACTGGCAGCAGCCACTGGTAACAGGATTAGCAGAGCGAGGTATGTAGGCGGTGCTACAGA
GTTCTTGAAGTGGTGGCCTAACTACGGCTACACTAGAAGAACAGTATTTGGTATCTGCGCTCTGCTGAAG
CCAGTTACCTTCGGAAAAAGAGTTGGTAGCTCTTGATCCGGCAAACAAACCACCGCTGGTAGCGGTGGTT
TTTTTGTTTGCAAGCAGCAGATTACGCGCAGAAAAAAAGGATCTCAAGAAGATCCTTTGATCTTTTCTAC
GGGGTCTGACGCTCAGTGGAACGAAAACTCACGTTAAGGGATTTTGGTCATGAGATTATCAAAAAGGATC
TTCACCTAGATCCTTTTAAATTAAAAATGAAGTTTTAAATCAATCTAAAGTATATATGAGTAAACTTGGT
CTGACAGTTACCAATGCTTAATCAGTGAGGCACCTATCTCAGCGATCTGTCTATTTCGTTCATCCATAGT
TGCCTGACTCCCCGTCGTGTAGATAACTACGATACGGGAGGGCTTACCATCTGGCCCCAGTGCTGCAATG
ATACCGCGAGACCCACGCTCACCGGCTCCAGATTTATCAGCAATAAACCAGCCAGCCGGAAGGGCCGAGC
GCAGAAGTGGTCCTGCAACTTTATCCGCCTCCATCCAGTCTATTAATTGTTGCCGGGAAGCTAGAGTAAG
TAGTTCGCCAGTTAATAGTTTGCGCAACGTTGTTGCCATTGCTACAGGCATCGTGGTGTCACGCTCGTCG
TTTGGTATGGCTTCATTCAGCTCCGGTTCCCAACGATCAAGGCGAGTTACATGATCCCCCATGTTGTGCA
AAAAAGCGGTTAGCTCCTTCGGTCCTCCGATCGTTGTCAGAAGTAAGTTGGCCGCAGTGTTATCACTCAT
GGTTATGGCAGCACTGCATAATTCTCTTACTGTCATGCCATCCGTAAGATGCTTTTCTGTGACTGGTGAG
TACTCAACCAAGTCATTCTGAGAATAGTGTATGCGGCGACCGAGTTGCTCTTGCCCGGCGTCAATACGGG
ATAATACCGCGCCACATAGCAGAACTTTAAAAGTGCTCATCATTGGAAAACGTTCTTCGGGGCGAAAACT
CTCAAGGATCTTACCGCTGTTGAGATCCAGTTCGATGTAACCCACTCGTGCACCCAACTGATCTTCAGCA
TCTTTTACTTTCACCAGCGTTTCTGGGTGAGCAAAAACAGGAAGGCAAAATGCCGCAAAAAAGGGAATAA
GGGCGACACGGAAATGTTGAATACTCATACTCTTCCTTTTTCAATATTATTGAAGCATTTATCAGGGTTA
TTGTCTCATGAGCGGATACATATTTGAATGTATTTAGAAAAATAAACAAATAGGGGTTCCGCGCACATTT
CCCCGAAAAGTGCCACCTGACGTCGACGGATCGGGAGATCTCCCGATCCCCTATGGTGCACTCTCAGTAC
AATCTGCTCTGATGCCGCATAGTTAAGCCAGTATCTGCTCCCTGCTTGTGTGTTGGAGGTCGCTGAGTAG
TGCGCGAGC
